Addgene plasmid #134984: pCCl-MCS_miniCMV_EGFP
Purpose: The plasmid includes a EGFP gene driven by a minimal CMV promoter. Cis-regulatory elements can be cloned into the single EcoRV site. This plasmid can be used for generating a lentiviral vector
Depositing lab: Claudio Mussolino. Depositing organization: Albert-Ludwigs-Universitaet Freiburg. Publication: A versatile reporter system for multiplexed screening of effective epigenome editors. Roman Azcona MS, Fang Y, Carusillo A, Cathomen T, Mussolino C. Nat Protoc. 2020 Oct;15(10):3410-3440. doi: 10.1038/s41596-020-0380-y. Epub 2020 Sep 4. PubMed 32887975.
Backbone
  Vector backbone: pCCL
  Backbone size w/o insert (bp): 8572
  Total vector size (bp): 9292
  Vector type: Lentiviral
Growth in bacteria
  Bacterial resistance: Ampicillin, 100 μg/mL
  Growth temperature: 37°C
  Growth strain: NEB Stable
  Copy number: High Copy
Gene/Insert
  Gene/Insert name: EGFP
  Species: Aequorea victoria
  Insert size (bp): 720
  Promoter: minCMV
  Cloning method: Gibson Cloning
  Sequencing primers: 5′ atccacgctgttttgacctc
Terms and licenses: Academic/Nonprofit Terms; Industry Terms: Not Available to Industry
How to cite: pCCl-MCS_miniCMV_EGFP was a gift from Claudio Mussolino (Addgene plasmid # 134984 ; http://n2t.net/addgene:134984 ; RRID:Addgene_134984)
