[The description below was written by a language model from this plasmid's Addgene catalogue record and pLannotate feature annotations shown in this document.]
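Description:
pCCl-MCS_miniCMV_EGFP is a lentiviral transfer plasmid built on the pCCL backbone, about 9.3 kb in total. It is propagated in E. coli through a high-copy ColE1/pUC-type origin with ampicillin selection (AmpR), and it also carries an f1 origin and an SV40 origin. The viral genome is laid out in the third-generation, self-inactivating format. A CMV enhancer/promoter replaces the U3 region of a truncated HIV-1 5' LTR to drive genomic RNA production in packaging cells. It is followed by the Ψ packaging signal with a partial gag sequence, the Rev response element for Rev-dependent nuclear export, the cPPT/CTS, a WPRE, and a ΔU3 3' LTR that leaves the integrated provirus without LTR promoter activity.

The payload annotated between the cPPT and the WPRE is a divergent, two-cassette arrangement. On the reverse strand, a minimal CMV promoter drives EGFP, terminated by an SV40 polyadenylation signal. Because the minimal promoter has little activity on its own, EGFP output is meant to depend on cis-regulatory elements cloned into the single EcoRV site named in the catalogue entry. That site is not annotated in the feature table, which shows only short polylinker fragments adjacent to the minimal promoter. On the forward strand, directly adjacent, the feature table shows a human PGK promoter followed by a fragment of the NGFR (low-affinity nerve growth factor receptor) coding sequence. The catalogue entry does not mention this cassette or its purpose; a constitutively expressed partial NGFR could plausibly mark transduced cells independently of EGFP. The associated publication concerns a reporter system for multiplexed screening of epigenome editors, consistent with using the vector to generate integrated reporter cells in which EGFP reflects the activity of an inserted regulatory element.
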