Features (pLannotate 1.2.2; 34 found; start..end, strand, type, name):
      1..380     +  enhancer       CMV enhancer: human cytomegalovirus immediate early enhancer
    381..584     +  promoter       CMV promoter: human cytomegalovirus (CMV) immediate early promoter
    599..779     +  LTR            5' LTR (truncated): truncated 5' long terminal repeat (LTR) from HIV-1
    826..951     +  misc_feature   HIV-1 Ψ: packaging signal of human immunodeficiency virus type 1
    935..1298    +  CDS            HIV-1 gag (fragment): gag protein from human immunodeficiency virus 1; gag
   1444..1677    +  misc_feature   RRE: The Rev response element (RRE) of HIV-1 allows for Rev-dependent mRNA export from the nucleus to the cytoplasm.
   2054..2154    +  CDS            Rev (fragment): human immunodeficiency virus 1 (HIV-1) Rev protein; rev; enhances nuclear export of unspliced and incompletely spliced viral mRNAs
   2173..2290    +  misc_feature   cPPT/CTS: central polypurine tract and central termination sequence of HIV-1
   2320..2404    +  CDS            large T antigen (fragment): large T antigen from SV40 (simian virus 40)
   2427..2561    +  polyA_signal   SV40 poly(A) signal: SV40 polyadenylation signal
   2589..2608    -  misc_feature   MCS (fragment): pBluescript multiple cloning site
   2661..3380    -  CDS            EGFP: the original enhanced GFP (Yang et al., 1996) mammalian codon-optimized
   3478..3516    -  promoter       minimal CMV promoter: human cytomegalovirus (CMV) immediate early promoter
   3518..3541    -  misc_feature   MCS (fragment): pBluescript multiple cloning site
   3544..4054    +  promoter       hPGK promoter: human phosphoglycerate kinase 1 promoter
   4057..4081    +  misc_feature   MCS (fragment): pBluescript multiple cloning site
   4196..5023    +  CDS            NGFR (fragment): TNR16_HUMAN - Also known as TNFRSF16. Experimental evidence at protein level: Swiss-Prot protein existence level 1. Low affinity receptor which can bind to NGF, BDNF, NTF3, and NTF4. Forms a heterodimeric receptor with SORCS2 that binds the precursor forms of NGF, BDNF and NTF3 with high affinity, and has much lower affinity for mature NGF and BDNF (PubMed:24908487). Plays an important role in differentiation and survival of specific neuronal populations during development (By similarity). Can mediate cell survival as well as cell death of neural cells. Plays a role in the inactivation of RHOA
   5026..5044    +  misc_feature   MCS (fragment): pUC18/19 multiple cloning site
   5058..5646    +  misc_feature   WPRE: woodchuck hepatitis virus posttranscriptional regulatory element
   5663..5731    +  CDS            nef (fragment): NEF_HV1Z2 - Experimental evidence at protein level: Swiss-Prot protein existence level 1. Extracellular Nef protein targets CD4(+) T-lymphocytes for apoptosis by interacting with CXCR4 surface receptors. From Human immunodeficiency virus type 1 group M subtype D (isolate Z2/CDC-Z34) (HIV-1).
   5733..5966    +  LTR            3' LTR (ΔU3): self-inactivating 3' long terminal repeat (LTR) from HIV-1
   6038..6159    +  polyA_signal   SV40 poly(A) signal: SV40 polyadenylation signal
   6199..6334    +  rep_origin     SV40 ori: SV40 origin of replication
   6355..6373    -  promoter       T7 promoter: promoter for bacteriophage T7 RNA polymerase
   6381..6536    +  CDS            lacZα (fragment): LacZα fragment of β-galactosidase; lacZ fragment
   6541..6969    +  rep_origin     f1 ori (sequence partly withheld): f1 bacteriophage origin of replication; arrow indicates direction of (+) strand synthesis
   7022..7126    +  promoter       AmpR promoter: bla
   7127..7987    +  CDS            AmpR: β-lactamase; bla; confers resistance to ampicillin, carbenicillin, and related antibiotics
   8158..8746    +  rep_origin     ori: high-copy-number ColE1/pMB1/pBR322/pUC origin of replication
   8929..9021    +  CDS            lacI (fragment): lac repressor; lacI; The lac repressor binds to the lac operator to inhibit transcription in E. coli. This inhibition can be relieved by adding lactose or isopropyl-β-D-thiogalactopyranoside (IPTG).
   9034..9055    +  protein_bind   CAP binding site: CAP binding activates transcription in the presence of cAMP. E. coli catabolite activator protein
   9070..9100    +  promoter       lac promoter: promoter for the E. coli lac operon
   9108..9124    +  protein_bind   lac operator: The lac repressor binds to the lac operator to inhibit transcription in E. coli. This inhibition can be relieved by adding lactose or isopropyl-β-D-thiogalactopyranoside (IPTG). lac repressor encoded by lacI
   9169..9187    +  promoter       T3 promoter: promoter for bacteriophage T3 RNA polymerase
>Addgene plasmid #134984 | pCCl-MCS_miniCMV_EGFP | addgene full sequence | sequence record 265015 | Addgene NGS Result
GACATTGATTATTGACTAGTTATTAATAGTAATCAATTACGGGGTCATTAGTTCATAGCCCATATATGGA
GTTCCGCGTTACATAACTTACGGTAAATGGCCCGCCTGGCTGACCGCCCAACGACCCCCGCCCATTGACG
TCAATAATGACGTATGTTCCCATAGTAACGCCAATAGGGACTTTCCATTGACGTCAATGGGTGGAGTATT
TACGGTAAACTGCCCACTTGGCAGTACATCAAGTGTATCATATGCCAAGTACGCCCCCTATTGACGTCAA
TGACGGTAAATGGCCCGCCTGGCATTATGCCCAGTACATGACCTTATGGGACTTTCCTACTTGGCAGTAC
ATCTACGTATTAGTCATCGCTATTACCATGGTGATGCGGTTTTGGCAGTACATCAATGGGCGTGGATAGC
GGTTTGACTCACGGGGATTTCCAAGTCTCCACCCCATTGACGTCAATGGGAGTTTGTTTTGGCACCAAAA
TCAACGGGACTTTCCAAAATGTCGTAACAACTCCGCCCCATTGACGCAAATGGGCGGTAGGCGTGTACGG
TGGGAGGTCTATATAAGCAGAGCTCGTTTAGTGAACCGGGGTCTCTCTGGTTAGACCAGATCTGAGCCTG
GGAGCTCTCTGGCTAACTAGGGAACCCACTGCTTAAGCCTCAATAAAGCTTGCCTTGAGTGCTTCAAGTA
GTGTGTGCCCGTCTGTTGTGTGACTCTGGTAACTAGAGATCCCTCAGACCCTTTTAGTCAGTGTGGAAAA
TCTCTAGCAGTGGCGCCCGAACAGGGACTTGAAAGCGAAAGGGAAACCAGAGGAGCTCTCTCGACGCAGG
ACTCGGCTTGCTGAAGCGCGCACGGCAAGAGGCGAGGGGCGGCGACTGGTGAGTACGCCAAAAATTTTGA
CTAGCGGAGGCTAGAAGGAGAGAGATGGGTGCGAGAGCGTCAGTATTAAGCGGGGGAGAATTAGATCGCG
ATGGGAAAAAATTCGGTTAAGGCCAGGGGGAAAGAAAAAATATAAATTAAAACATATAGTATGGGCAAGC
AGGGAGCTAGAACGATTCGCAGTTAATCCTGGCCTGTTAGAAACATCAGAAGGCTGTAGACAAATACTGG
GACAGCTACAACCATCCCTTCAGACAGGATCAGAAGAACTTAGATCATTATATAATACAGTAGCAACCCT
CTATTGTGTGCATCAAAGGATAGAGATAAAAGACACCAAGGAAGCTTTAGACAAGATAGAGGAAGAGCAA
AACAAAAGTAAGACCACCGCACAGCAAGCGGCCGCTGATCTTCAGACCTGGAGGAGGAGATATGAGGGAC
AATTGGAGAAGTGAATTATATAAATATAAAGTAGTAAAAATTGAACCATTAGGAGTAGCACCCACCAAGG
CAAAGAGAAGAGTGGTGCAGAGAGAAAAAAGAGCAGTGGGAATAGGAGCTTTGTTCCTTGGGTTCTTGGG
AGCAGCAGGAAGCACTATGGGCGCAGCGTCAATGACGCTGACGGTACAGGCCAGACAATTATTGTCTGGT
ATAGTGCAGCAGCAGAACAATTTGCTGAGGGCTATTGAGGCGCAACAGCATCTGTTGCAACTCACAGTCT
GGGGCATCAAGCAGCTCCAGGCAAGAATCCTGGCTGTGGAAAGATACCTAAAGGATCAACAGCTCCTGGG
GATTTGGGGTTGCTCTGGAAAACTCATTTGCACCACTGCTGTGCCTTGGAATGCTAGTTGGAGTAATAAA
TCTCTGGAACAGATTTGGAATCACACGACCTGGATGGAGTGGGACAGAGAAATTAACAATTACACAAGCT
TAATACACTCCTTAATTGAAGAATCGCAAAACCAGCAAGAAAAGAATGAACAAGAATTATTGGAATTAGA
TAAATGGGCAAGTTTGTGGAATTGGTTTAACATAACAAATTGGCTGTGGTATATAAAATTATTCATAATG
ATAGTAGGAGGCTTGGTAGGTTTAAGAATAGTTTTTGCTGTACTTTCTATAGTGAATAGAGTTAGGCAGG
GATATTCACCATTATCGTTTCAGACCCACCTCCCAACCCCGAGGGGACCCGACAGGCCCGAAGGAATAGA
AGAAGAAGGTGGAGAGAGAGACAGAGACAGATCCATTCGATTAGTGAACGGATCTCGACGGTATCGGTTA
ACTTTTAAAAGAAAAGGGGGGATTGGGGGGTACAGTGCAGGGGAAAGAATAGTAGACATAATAGCAACAG
ACATACAAACTAAAGAATTACAAAAACAAATTACAAAAATTCAAAATTTTATCGATCACGAGACTAGCCT
CGATAGATCTGATCATAATCAGCCATACCACATTTGTAGAGGTTTTACTTGCTTTAAAAAACCTCCCACA
CCTCCCCCTGAACCTGAAACATAAAATGAATGCAATTGTTGTTGTTAACTTGTTTATTGCAGCTTATAAT
GGTTACAAATAAGGCAATAGCATCACAAATTTCACAAATAAGGCATTTTTTTCACTGCATTCTAGTTTTG
GTTTGTCCAAACTCATCAATGTATCTTATCATGTCTGGATCTCAAATCCCTCGGAAGCTGCGCCTGTCAT
CGAATTCCTGCAGCCCGGTGCATGACTAAGCTAGCTCAGTTAGCCTCCCCCATCTCTCGACGCGGCCGCT
TTACTTGTACAGCTCGTCCATGCCGAGAGTGATCCCGGCGGCGGTCACGAACTCCAGCAGGACCATGTGA
TCGCGCTTCTCGTTGGGGTCTTTGCTCAGGGCGGACTGGGTGCTCAGGTAGTGGTTGTCGGGCAGCAGCA
CGGGGCCGTCGCCGATGGGGGTGTTCTGCTGGTAGTGGTCGGCGAGCTGCACGCTGCCGTCCTCGATGTT
GTGGCGGATCTTGAAGTTCACCTTGATGCCGTTCTTCTGCTTGTCGGCCATGATATAGACGTTGTGGCTG
TTGTAGTTGTACTCCAGCTTGTGCCCCAGGATGTTGCCGTCCTCCTTGAAGTCGATGCCCTTCAGCTCGA
TGCGGTTCACCAGGGTGTCGCCCTCGAACTTCACCTCGGCGCGGGTCTTGTAGTTGCCGTCGTCCTTGAA
GAAGATGGTGCGCTCCTGGACGTAGCCTTCGGGCATGGCGGACTTGAAGAAGTCGTGCTGCTTCATGTGG
TCGGGGTAGCGGCTGAAGCACTGCACGCCGTAGGTCAGGGTGGTCACGAGGGTGGGCCAGGGCACGGGCA
GCTTGCCGGTGGTGCAGATGAACTTCAGGGTCAGCTTGCCGTAGGTGGCATCGCCCTCGCCCTCGCCGGA
CACGCTGAACTTGTGGCCGTTTACGTCGCCGTCCAGCTCGACCAGGATGGGCACCACCCCGGTGAACAGC
TCCTCGCCCTTGCTCACCATGGTGAATTCCGCGGAGGCTGGATCGGTCCCGGTGTCTTCTATGGAGGTCA
AAACAGCGTGGATGGCGTCTCCAGGCGATCTGACGGTTCACTAAACGAGCTCTGCTTATATAGGCCTCCC
ACCGTACACGCCTACCCTCGAGAAGCTTGATATCGAATTCCACGGGGTTGGGGTTGCGCCTTTTCCAAGG
CAGCCCTGGGTTTGCGCAGGGACGCGGCTGCTCTGGGCGTGGTTCCGGGAAACGCAGCGGCGCCGACCCT
GGGTCTCGCACATTCTTCACGTCCGTTCGCAGCGTCACCCGGATCTTCGCCGCTACCCTTGTGGGCCCCC
CGGCGACGCTTCCTGCTCCGCCCCTAAGTCGGGAAGGTTCCTTGCGGTTCGCGGCGTGCCGGACGTGACA
AACGGAAGCCGCACGTCTCACTAGTACCCTCGCAGACGGACAGCGCCAGGGAGCAATGGCAGCGCGCCGA
CCGCGATGGGCTGTGGCCAATAGCGGCTGCTCAGCAGGGCGCGCCGAGAGCAGCGGCCGGGAAGGGGCGG
TGCGGGAGGCGGGGTGTGGGGCGGTAGTGTGGGCCCTGTTCCTGCCCGCGCGGTGTTCCGCATTCTGCAA
GCCTCCGGAGCGCACGTCGGCAGTCGGCTCCCTCGTTGACCGAATCACCGACCTCTCTCCCCAGGGGGAT
CCCCCGGGCTGCAGGAATTCGGGCCGCGGCCAGCTCCGGCGGGCAGGGGGGGCGCTGGAGCGCAGCGCAG
CGCAGCCCCATCAGTCCGCAAAGCGGACCGAGCTGGAAGTCGAGCGCTGCCGCGGGAGGCGGGCGATGGG
GGCAGGTGCCACCGGCCGCGCCATGGACGGGCCGCGCCTGCTGCTGTTGCTGCTTCTGGGGGTGTCCCTT
GGAGGTGCCAAGGAGGCATGCCCCACAGGCCTGTACACACACAGCGGTGAGTGCTGCAAAGCCTGCAACC
TGGGCGAGGGTGTGGCCCAGCCTTGTGGAGCCAACCAGACCGTGTGTGAGCCCTGCCTGGACAGCGTGAC
GTTCTCCGACGTGGTGAGCGCGACCGAGCCGTGCAAGCCGTGCACCGAGTGCGTGGGGCTCCAGAGCATG
TCGGCGCCGTGCGTGGAGGCCGACGACGCCGTGTGCCGCTGCGCCTACGGCTACTACCAGGATGAGACGA
CTGGGCGCTGCGAGGCGTGCCGCGTGTGCGAGGCGGGCTCGGGCCTCGTGTTCTCCTGCCAGGACAAGCA
GAACACCGTGTGCGAGGAGTGCCCCGACGGCACGTATTCCGACGAGGCCAACCACGTGGACCCGTGCCTG
CCCTGCACCGTGTGCGAGGACACCGAGCGCCAGCTCCGCGAGTGCACACGCTGGGCCGACGCCGAGTGCG
AGGAGATCCCTGGCCGTTGGATTACACGGTCCACACCCCCAGAGGGCTCGGACAGCACAGCCCCCAGCAC
CCAGGAGCCTGAGGCACCTCCAGAACAAGACCTCATAGCCAGCACGGTGGCAGGTGTGGTGACCACAGTG
ATGGGCAGCTCCCAGCCCGTGGTGACCCGAGGCACCACCGACAACCTCATCCCTGTCTATTGCTCCATCC
TGGCTGCTGTGGTTGTGGGCCTTGTGGCCTACATAGCCTTCAAGAGGTGGAACAGGGGGATCCTCTAGAG
TCGAGTCTAGAGTCGACAATCAACCTCTGGATTACAAAATTTGTGAAAGATTGACTGGTATTCTTAACTA
TGTTGCTCCTTTTACGCTATGTGGATACGCTGCTTTAATGCCTTTGTATCATGCTATTGCTTCCCGTATG
GCTTTCATTTTCTCCTCCTTGTATAAATCCTGGTTGCTGTCTCTTTATGAGGAGTTGTGGCCCGTTGTCA
GGCAACGTGGCGTGGTGTGCACTGTGTTTGCTGACGCAACCCCCACTGGTTGGGGCATTGCCACCACCTG
TCAGCTCCTTTCCGGGACTTTCGCTTTCCCCCTCCCTATTGCCACGGCGGAACTCATCGCCGCCTGCCTT
GCCCGCTGCTGGACAGGGGCTCGGCTGTTGGGCACTGACAATTCCGTGGTGTTGTCGGGGAAGCTGACGT
CCTTTCCATGGCTGCTCGCCTGTGTTGCCACCTGGATTCTGCGCGGGACGTCCTTCTGCTACGTCCCTTC
GGCCCTCAATCCAGCGGACCTTCCTTCCCGCGGCCTGCTGCCGGCTCTGCGGCCTCTTCCGCGTCTTCGC
CTTCGCCCTCAGACGAGTCGGATCTCCCTTTGGGCCGCCTCCCCGCCTGGAATTCGAGCTCGGTACCTTT
AAGACCAATGACTTACAAGGCAGCTGTAGATCTTAGCCACTTTTTAAAAGAAAAGGGGGGACTGGAAGGG
CTAATTCACTCCCAACGAAGACAAGATCTGCTTTTTGCTTGTACTGGGTCTCTCTGGTTAGACCAGATCT
GAGCCTGGGAGCTCTCTGGCTAACTAGGGAACCCACTGCTTAAGCCTCAATAAAGCTTGCCTTGAGTGCT
TCAAGTAGTGTGTGCCCGTCTGTTGTGTGACTCTGGTAACTAGAGATCCCTCAGACCCTTTTAGTCAGTG
TGGAAAATCTCTAGCAGTAGTAGTTCATGTCATCTTATTATTCAGTATTTATAACTTGCAAAGAAATGAA
TATCAGAGAGTGAGAGGAACTTGTTTATTGCAGCTTATAATGGTTACAAATAAAGCAATAGCATCACAAA
TTTCACAAATAAAGCATTTTTTTCACTGCATTCTAGTTGTGGTTTGTCCAAACTCATCAATGTATCTTAT
CATGTCTGGCTCTAGCTATCCCGCCCCTAACTCCGCCCATCCCGCCCCTAACTCCGCCCAGTTCCGCCCA
TTCTCCGCCCCATGGCTGACTAATTTTTTTTATTTATGCAGAGGCCGAGGCCGCCTCGGCCTCTGAGCTA
TTCCAGAAGTAGTGAGGAGGCTTTTTTGGAGGCCTAGGGACGTACCCAATTCGCCCTATAGTGAGTCGTA
TTACGCGCGCTCACTGGCCGTCGTTTTACAACGTCGTGACTGGGAAAACCCTGGCGTTACCCAACTTAAT
CGCCTTGCAGCACATCCCCCTTTCGCCAGCTGGCGTAATAGCGAAGAGGCCCGCACCGATCGCCCTTCCC
AACAGTTGCGCAGCCTGAATGGCGAATGGG
[124 nt withheld, positions 6541-6664]
C
[91 nt withheld, positions 6666-6756]
A
[49 nt withheld, positions 6758-6806]
CCTTTGACGTTGGAGTCCACGTTCTTT
[37 nt withheld, positions 6834-6870]
ACCCTATCTCGGTCTATTCTTTTGATTTATAAGGGATTTTGCCGATTTCGGCCTATTGGTTAAAAAATGA
GCTGATTTAACAAAAATTTAACGCGAATTTTAACAAAATATTAACGCTTACAATTTAGGTGGCACTTTTC
GGGGAAATGTGCGCGGAACCCCTATTTGTTTATTTTTCTAAATACATTCAAATATGTATCCGCTCATGAG
ACAATAACCCTGATAAATGCTTCAATAATATTGAAAAAGGAAGAGTATGAGTATTCAACATTTCCGTGTC
GCCCTTATTCCCTTTTTTGCGGCATTTTGCCTTCCTGTTTTTGCTCACCCAGAAACGCTGGTGAAAGTAA
AAGATGCTGAAGATCAGTTGGGTGCACGAGTGGGTTACATCGAACTGGATCTCAACAGCGGTAAGATCCT
TGAGAGTTTTCGCCCCGAAGAACGTTTTCCAATGATGAGCACTTTTAAAGTTCTGCTATGTGGCGCGGTA
TTATCCCGTATTGACGCCGGGCAAGAGCAACTCGGTCGCCGCATACACTATTCTCAGAATGACTTGGTTG
AGTACTCACCAGTCACAGAAAAGCATCTTACGGATGGCATGACAGTAAGAGAATTATGCAGTGCTGCCAT
AACCATGAGTGATAACACTGCGGCCAACTTACTTCTGACAACGATCGGAGGACCGAAGGAGCTAACCGCT
TTTTTGCACAACATGGGGGATCATGTAACTCGCCTTGATCGTTGGGAACCGGAGCTGAATGAAGCCATAC
CAAACGACGAGCGTGACACCACGATGCCTGTAGCAATGGCAACAACGTTGCGCAAACTATTAACTGGCGA
ACTACTTACTCTAGCTTCCCGGCAACAATTAATAGACTGGATGGAGGCGGATAAAGTTGCAGGACCACTT
CTGCGCTCGGCCCTTCCGGCTGGCTGGTTTATTGCTGATAAATCTGGAGCCGGTGAGCGTGGGTCTCGCG
GTATCATTGCAGCACTGGGGCCAGATGGTAAGCCCTCCCGTATCGTAGTTATCTACACGACGGGGAGTCA
GGCAACTATGGATGAACGAAATAGACAGATCGCTGAGATAGGTGCCTCACTGATTAAGCATTGGTAACTG
TCAGACCAAGTTTACTCATATATACTTTAGATTGATTTAAAACTTCATTTTTAATTTAAAAGGATCTAGG
TGAAGATCCTTTTTGATAATCTCATGACCAAAATCCCTTAACGTGAGTTTTCGTTCCACTGAGCGTCAGA
CCCCGTAGAAAAGATCAAAGGATCTTCTTGAGATCCTTTTTTTCTGCGCGTAATCTGCTGCTTGCAAACA
AAAAAACCACCGCTACCAGCGGTGGTTTGTTTGCCGGATCAAGAGCTACCAACTCTTTTTCCGAAGGTAA
CTGGCTTCAGCAGAGCGCAGATACCAAATACTGTTCTTCTAGTGTAGCCGTAGTTAGGCCACCACTTCAA
GAACTCTGTAGCACCGCCTACATACCTCGCTCTGCTAATCCTGTTACCAGTGGCTGCTGCCAGTGGCGAT
AAGTCGTGTCTTACCGGGTTGGACTCAAGACGATAGTTACCGGATAAGGCGCAGCGGTCGGGCTGAACGG
GGGGTTCGTGCACACAGCCCAGCTTGGAGCGAACGACCTACACCGAACTGAGATACCTACAGCGTGAGCT
ATGAGAAAGCGCCACGCTTCCCGAAGGGAGAAAGGCGGACAGGTATCCGGTAAGCGGCAGGGTCGGAACA
GGAGAGCGCACGAGGGAGCTTCCAGGGGGAAACGCCTGGTATCTTTATAGTCCTGTCGGGTTTCGCCACC
TCTGACTTGAGCGTCGATTTTTGTGATGCTCGTCAGGGGGGCGGAGCCTATGGAAAAACGCCAGCAACGC
GGCCTTTTTACGGTTCCTGGCCTTTTGCTGGCCTTTTGCTCACATGTTCTTTCCTGCGTTATCCCCTGAT
TCTGTGGATAACCGTATTACCGCCTTTGAGTGAGCTGATACCGCTCGCCGCAGCCGAACGACCGAGCGCA
GCGAGTCAGTGAGCGAGGAAGCGGAAGAGCGCCCAATACGCAAACCGCCTCTCCCCGCGCGTTGGCCGAT
TCATTAATGCAGCTGGCACGACAGGTTTCCCGACTGGAAAGCGGGCAGTGAGCGCAACGCAATTAATGTG
AGTTAGCTCACTCATTAGGCACCCCAGGCTTTACACTTTATGCTTCCGGCTCGTATGTTGTGTGGAATTG
TGAGCGGATAACAATTTCACACAGGAAACAGCTATGACCATGATTACGCCAAGCGCGCAATTAACCCTCA
CTAAAGGGAACAAAAGCTGGAGCTGCAAGCTTGGCCATTGCATACGTTGTATCCATATCATAATATGTAC
ATTTATATTGGCTCATGTCCAACATTACCGCCATGTT
