>Addgene plasmid #134984 | pCCl-MCS_miniCMV_EGFP | depositor partial sequence | sequence record 259304 | atccacgctgttttgacctc
CCGCGGAATTCACCATGGTGAGCAAGGGCGAGGAGCTGTTCACCGGGGTGGTGCCCATCCTGGTCGAGCT
GGACGGCGACGTAAACGGCCACAAGTTCAGCGTGTCCGGCGAGGGCGAGGGCGATGCCACCTACGGCAAG
CTGACCCTGAAGTTCATCTGCACCACCGGCAAGCTGCCCGTGCCCTGGCCCACCCTCGTGACCACCCTGA
CCTACGGCGTGCAGTGCTTCAGCCGCTACCCCGACCACATGAAGCAGCACGACTTCTTCAAGTCCGCCAT
GCCCGAAGGCTACGTCCAGGAGCGCACCATCTTCTTCAAGGACGACGGCAACTACAAGACCCGCGCCGAG
GTGAAGTTCGAGGGCGACACCCTGGTGAACCGCATCGAGCTGAAGGGCATCGACTTCAAGGAGGACGGCA
ACATCCTGGGGCACAAGCTGGAGTACAACTACAACAGCCACAACGTCTATATCATGGCCGACAAGCAGAA
GAACGGCATCAAGGTGAACTTCAAGATCCGCCACAACATCGAGGACGGCAGCGTGCAGCTCGCCGACCAC
TACCAGCAGAACACCCCCATCGGCGACGGCCCCGTGCTGCTGCCCGACAACCACTACCTGAGCACCCAGT
CCGCCCTGAGCAAAGACCCCAACGAGAAGCGCGATCACATGGTCCTGCTGGAGTTCGTGACCGCCGCCGG
GATCACTCTCGGCATGGACGAGCTGTACAAGTAAAGCG
